Addgene plasmid #250404: Lenti-CMV-mCherry-GSG-P2A-NUDT5 P158T-WPRE
Purpose: Lentiviral expression of human NUDT5 P158T with N-terminal mCherry seperated by a flexible GSG-linker and P2A under CMV promoter, as well as a puromycin resistance cassette under PGK promoter.
Depositing lab: Stefan Kubicek. Depositing organization: CeMM Research Center for Molecular Medicine. Publication: A non-enzymatic role of Nudix hydrolase 5 in repressing purine de novo synthesis. Nguyen TA, Lin JG, Marques AMC, Fottner M, Bauer LG, Reicher A, Daum D, Scrofani L, Liu Y, Cheng C, D'Angelo L D D L, Sanchez J, Bueschl C, Marella N, Buphamalai P, Traversi F, Beres M, Moll HP, Siklos M, Genger JW, Hofstaetter G, Villanti L, Malik M, Klimek C, Runggatscher K, Guertl B, Hansen JS, Dobner S, Babosova O, Becirovic T, de Rooij LPMH, Casanova E, Koren A, Froese DS, Rosenblatt DS, Klavins K, Bergthaler A, Menche J, Hannich JT, Abele M, Sdelci S, Lang K, Huber KVM, Kubicek S. Science. 2025 Nov 6:eadv4257. doi: 10.1126/science.adv4257. PubMed 41196952.
Backbone
  Vector backbone: pLenti CMV GFP Puro
  Backbone manufacturer: Eric Campeau, Paul Kaufman (Addgene #17448)
  Vector type: Mammalian Expression, Lentiviral
Growth in bacteria
  Bacterial resistance: Ampicillin, 100 μg/mL
  Growth temperature: 37°C
  Growth strain: NEB Stable
  Copy number: High Copy
Gene/Insert
  Gene/Insert name: NUDT5
  Species: H. sapiens (human)
  Insert size (bp): 1431
  Mutation: P158T
  Entrez Gene: NUDT5 (a.k.a. YSA1, YSA1H, YSAH1, hNUDT5)
  Promoter: CMV
  Tag / fusion protein: mCherry-GSG-P2A (N terminal on insert)
  Cloning method: Ligation Independent Cloning
Terms and licenses: Academic/Nonprofit Terms; Industry Terms: Not Available to Industry
Depositor comments: Insert cloned with BamHI (5') and SalI (3') sites.
How to cite: Lenti-CMV-mCherry-GSG-P2A-NUDT5 P158T-WPRE was a gift from Stefan Kubicek (Addgene plasmid # 250404 ; http://n2t.net/addgene:250404 ; RRID:Addgene_250404)
