[The description below was written by a language model from this plasmid's Addgene catalogue record and pLannotate feature annotations shown in this document.]
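Description:
Lenti-CMV-mCherry-GSG-P2A-NUDT5 P158T-WPRE is a lentiviral mammalian expression plasmid of about 9.3 kb, built on the pLenti CMV GFP Puro backbone. In bacteria it is maintained through a high-copy ColE1/pUC-type origin and selected with ampicillin via the β-lactamase gene. An f1 origin, lac regulatory remnants and T3/T7 promoters remain from the cloning backbone.

The viral portion has an RSV promoter placed ahead of a truncated HIV-1 5' LTR, so that genomic RNA transcription in packaging cells is driven by the RSV element. This is followed by the Ψ packaging signal with a gag fragment, the Rev response element for Rev-dependent nuclear export, and the cPPT/CTS. A second truncated LTR, annotated by the software as a 5' LTR but positioned at the 3' end, is followed by an SV40 polyadenylation signal and SV40 origin.

Between the LTRs, the CMV enhancer/promoter drives a single open reading frame encoding mCherry, a flexible GSG linker, a P2A self-cleaving peptide and human NUDT5 carrying the P158T substitution. Ribosomal skipping at P2A yields the red fluorescent marker and the NUDT5 variant as separate proteins, so fluorescence reports transduction and expression without fusing a bulky tag to NUDT5. A WPRE downstream of the coding sequence enhances transcript stability and expression. A separate mouse PGK promoter drives the puromycin N-acetyltransferase gene, allowing selection of stably transduced cells. The insert was placed between BamHI and SalI sites. The construct is intended for stable expression of this NUDT5 point mutant in mammalian cells, and the associated publication concerns a non-enzymatic role of NUDT5 in repressing de novo purine synthesis. The record does not state the functional consequence of P158T.
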