Features (pLannotate 1.2.2; 30 found; start..end, strand, type, name):
      1..429     +  rep_origin     f1 ori (sequence partly withheld): f1 bacteriophage origin of replication; arrow indicates direction of (+) strand synthesis
    482..586     +  promoter       AmpR promoter: bla
    587..1447    +  CDS            AmpR: β-lactamase; bla; confers resistance to ampicillin, carbenicillin, and related antibiotics
   1618..2206    +  rep_origin     ori: high-copy-number ColE1/pMB1/pBR322/pUC origin of replication
   2389..2481    +  CDS            lacI (fragment): lac repressor; lacI; The lac repressor binds to the lac operator to inhibit transcription in E. coli. This inhibition can be relieved by adding lactose or isopropyl-β-D-thiogalactopyranoside (IPTG).
   2494..2515    +  protein_bind   CAP binding site: CAP binding activates transcription in the presence of cAMP. E. coli catabolite activator protein
   2530..2560    +  promoter       lac promoter: promoter for the E. coli lac operon
   2568..2584    +  protein_bind   lac operator: The lac repressor binds to the lac operator to inhibit transcription in E. coli. This inhibition can be relieved by adding lactose or isopropyl-β-D-thiogalactopyranoside (IPTG). lac repressor encoded by lacI
   2629..2647    +  promoter       T3 promoter: promoter for bacteriophage T3 RNA polymerase
   2675..2901    +  promoter       RSV promoter: Rous sarcoma virus enhancer/promoter
   2902..3082    +  LTR            5' LTR (truncated): truncated 5' long terminal repeat (LTR) from HIV-1
   3129..3254    +  misc_feature   HIV-1 Ψ: packaging signal of human immunodeficiency virus type 1
   3238..3601    +  CDS            HIV-1 gag (fragment): gag protein from human immunodeficiency virus 1; gag
   3747..3980    +  misc_feature   RRE: The Rev response element (RRE) of HIV-1 allows for Rev-dependent mRNA export from the nucleus to the cytoplasm.
   4357..4457    +  CDS            Rev (fragment): human immunodeficiency virus 1 (HIV-1) Rev protein; rev; enhances nuclear export of unspliced and incompletely spliced viral mRNAs
   4476..4592    +  misc_feature   cPPT/CTS: central polypurine tract and central termination sequence of HIV-1
   4615..4918    +  enhancer       CMV enhancer: human cytomegalovirus immediate early enhancer
   4919..5122    +  promoter       CMV promoter: human cytomegalovirus (CMV) immediate early promoter
   5218..5925    +  CDS            mCherry: mCherry is a basic (constitutively fluorescent) red fluorescent protein published in 2004, derived from Discosoma sp.. It is reported to be a very rapidly-maturing monomer with low acid sensitivity.
   5992..6648    +  CDS            NUDT5: NUDT5_HUMAN - Also known as NUDIX5 From Homo sapiens (Human).
   6667..7255    +  misc_feature   WPRE: woodchuck hepatitis virus posttranscriptional regulatory element
   7269..7615    +  promoter       PGK promoter (fragment): mouse phosphoglycerate kinase 1 promoter
   7608..7733    +  promoter       PGK promoter (fragment): mouse phosphoglycerate kinase 1 promoter
   7754..8353    +  CDS            PuroR: puromycin N-acetyltransferase; pac from Streptomyces alboniger; confers resistance to puromycin
   8421..8558    +  CDS            nef (fragment): NEF_HV1LA - Experimental evidence at protein level: Swiss-Prot protein existence level 1. Extracellular Nef protein targets CD4(+) T-lymphocytes for apoptosis by interacting with CXCR4 surface receptors. From Human immunodeficiency virus type 1 group M subtype B (isolate Lai) (HIV-1).
   8544..8724    +  LTR            5' LTR (truncated): truncated 5' long terminal repeat (LTR) from HIV-1
   8796..8917    +  polyA_signal   SV40 poly(A) signal: SV40 polyadenylation signal
   8957..9092    +  rep_origin     SV40 ori: SV40 origin of replication
   9113..9131    -  promoter       T7 promoter: promoter for bacteriophage T7 RNA polymerase
   9139..9294    +  CDS            lacZα (fragment): LacZα fragment of β-galactosidase; lacZ fragment
>Addgene plasmid #250404 | Lenti-CMV-mCherry-GSG-P2A-NUDT5 P158T-WPRE | addgene full sequence | sequence record 498955 | Addgene NGS Result
[124 nt withheld, positions 1-124]
C
[91 nt withheld, positions 126-216]
A
[49 nt withheld, positions 218-266]
CCTTTGACGTTGGAGTCCACGTTCTTT
[37 nt withheld, positions 294-330]
ACCCTATCTCGGTCTATTCTTTTGATTTATAAGGGATTTTGCCGATTTCGGCCTATTGGTTAAAAAATGA
GCTGATTTAACAAAAATTTAACGCGAATTTTAACAAAATATTAACGCTTACAATTTAGGTGGCACTTTTC
GGGGAAATGTGCGCGGAACCCCTATTTGTTTATTTTTCTAAATACATTCAAATATGTATCCGCTCATGAG
ACAATAACCCTGATAAATGCTTCAATAATATTGAAAAAGGAAGAGTATGAGTATTCAACATTTCCGTGTC
GCCCTTATTCCCTTTTTTGCGGCATTTTGCCTTCCTGTTTTTGCTCACCCAGAAACGCTGGTGAAAGTAA
AAGATGCTGAAGATCAGTTGGGTGCACGAGTGGGTTACATCGAACTGGATCTCAACAGCGGTAAGATCCT
TGAGAGTTTTCGCCCCGAAGAACGTTTTCCAATGATGAGCACTTTTAAAGTTCTGCTATGTGGCGCGGTA
TTATCCCGTATTGACGCCGGGCAAGAGCAACTCGGTCGCCGCATACACTATTCTCAGAATGACTTGGTTG
AGTACTCACCAGTCACAGAAAAGCATCTTACGGATGGCATGACAGTAAGAGAATTATGCAGTGCTGCCAT
AACCATGAGTGATAACACTGCGGCCAACTTACTTCTGACAACGATCGGAGGACCGAAGGAGCTAACCGCT
TTTTTGCACAACATGGGGGATCATGTAACTCGCCTTGATCGTTGGGAACCGGAGCTGAATGAAGCCATAC
CAAACGACGAGCGTGACACCACGATGCCTGTAGCAATGGCAACAACGTTGCGCAAACTATTAACTGGCGA
ACTACTTACTCTAGCTTCCCGGCAACAATTAATAGACTGGATGGAGGCGGATAAAGTTGCAGGACCACTT
CTGCGCTCGGCCCTTCCGGCTGGCTGGTTTATTGCTGATAAATCTGGAGCCGGTGAGCGTGGGTCTCGCG
GTATCATTGCAGCACTGGGGCCAGATGGTAAGCCCTCCCGTATCGTAGTTATCTACACGACGGGGAGTCA
GGCAACTATGGATGAACGAAATAGACAGATCGCTGAGATAGGTGCCTCACTGATTAAGCATTGGTAACTG
TCAGACCAAGTTTACTCATATATACTTTAGATTGATTTAAAACTTCATTTTTAATTTAAAAGGATCTAGG
TGAAGATCCTTTTTGATAATCTCATGACCAAAATCCCTTAACGTGAGTTTTCGTTCCACTGAGCGTCAGA
CCCCGTAGAAAAGATCAAAGGATCTTCTTGAGATCCTTTTTTTCTGCGCGTAATCTGCTGCTTGCAAACA
AAAAAACCACCGCTACCAGCGGTGGTTTGTTTGCCGGATCAAGAGCTACCAACTCTTTTTCCGAAGGTAA
CTGGCTTCAGCAGAGCGCAGATACCAAATACTGTTCTTCTAGTGTAGCCGTAGTTAGGCCACCACTTCAA
GAACTCTGTAGCACCGCCTACATACCTCGCTCTGCTAATCCTGTTACCAGTGGCTGCTGCCAGTGGCGAT
AAGTCGTGTCTTACCGGGTTGGACTCAAGACGATAGTTACCGGATAAGGCGCAGCGGTCGGGCTGAACGG
GGGGTTCGTGCACACAGCCCAGCTTGGAGCGAACGACCTACACCGAACTGAGATACCTACAGCGTGAGCT
ATGAGAAAGCGCCACGCTTCCCGAAGGGAGAAAGGCGGACAGGTATCCGGTAAGCGGCAGGGTCGGAACA
GGAGAGCGCACGAGGGAGCTTCCAGGGGGAAACGCCTGGTATCTTTATAGTCCTGTCGGGTTTCGCCACC
TCTTACTTGAGCGTCGATTTTTGTGATGCTCGTCAGGGGGGCGGAGCCTATGGAAAAACGCCAGCAACGC
GGCCTTTTTACGGTTCCTGGCCTTTTGCTGGCCTTTTGCTCACATGTTCTTTCCTGCGTTATCCCCTGAT
TCTGTGGATAACCGTATTACCGCCTTTGAGTGAGCTGATACCGCTCGCCGCAGCCGAACGACCGAGCGCA
GCGAGTCAGTGAGCGAGGAAGCGGAAGAGCGCCCAATACGCAAACCGCCTCTCCCCGCGCGTTGGCCGAT
TCATTAATGCAGCTGGCACGACAGGTTTCCCGACTGGAAAGCGGGCAGTGAGCGCAACGCAATTAATGTG
AGTTAGCTCACTCATTAGGCACCCCAGGCTTTACACTTTATGCTTCCGGCTCGTATGTTGTGTGGAATTG
TGAGCGGATAACAATTTCACACAGGAAACAGCTATGACCATGATTACGCCAAGCGCGCAATTAACCCTCA
CTAAAGGGAACAAAAGCTGGAGCTGCAAGCTTAATGTAGTCTTATGCAATACTCTTGTAGTCTTGCAACA
TGGTAACGATGAGTTAGCAACATGCCTTACAAGGAGAGAAAAAGCACCGTGCATGCCGATTGGTGGAAGT
AAGGTGGTACGATCGTGCCTTATTAGGAAGGCAACAGACGGGTCTGACATGGATTGGACGAACCACTGAA
TTGCCGCATTGCAGAGATATTGTATTTAAGTGCCTAGCTCGATACATAAACGGGTCTCTCTGGTTAGACC
AGATCTGAGCCTGGGAGCTCTCTGGCTAACTAGGGAACCCACTGCTTAAGCCTCAATAAAGCTTGCCTTG
AGTGCTTCAAGTAGTGTGTGCCCGTCTGTTGTGTGACTCTGGTAACTAGAGATCCCTCAGACCCTTTTAG
TCAGTGTGGAAAATCTCTAGCAGTGGCGCCCGAACAGGGACTTGAAAGCGAAAGGGAAACCAGAGGAGCT
CTCTCGACGCAGGACTCGGCTTGCTGAAGCGCGCACGGCAAGAGGCGAGGGGCGGCGACTGGTGAGTACG
CCAAAAATTTTGACTAGCGGAGGCTAGAAGGAGAGAGATGGGTGCGAGAGCGTCAGTATTAAGCGGGGGA
GAATTAGATCGCGATGGGAAAAAATTCGGTTAAGGCCAGGGGGAAAGAAAAAATATAAATTAAAACATAT
AGTATGGGCAAGCAGGGAGCTAGAACGATTCGCAGTTAATCCTGGCCTGTTAGAAACATCAGAAGGCTGT
AGACAAATACTGGGACAGCTACAACCATCCCTTCAGACAGGATCAGAAGAACTTAGATCATTATATAATA
CAGTAGCAACCCTCTATTGTGTGCATCAAAGGATAGAGATAAAAGACACCAAGGAAGCTTTAGACAAGAT
AGAGGAAGAGCAAAACAAAAGTAAGACCACCGCACAGCAAGCGGCCGCTGATCTTCAGACCTGGAGGAGG
AGATATGAGGGACAATTGGAGAAGTGAATTATATAAATATAAAGTAGTAAAAATTGAACCATTAGGAGTA
GCACCCACCAAGGCAAAGAGAAGAGTGGTGCAGAGAGAAAAAAGAGCAGTGGGAATAGGAGCTTTGTTCC
TTGGGTTCTTGGGAGCAGCAGGAAGCACTATGGGCGCAGCGTCAATGACGCTGACGGTACAGGCCAGACA
ATTATTGTCTGGTATAGTGCAGCAGCAGAACAATTTGCTGAGGGCTATTGAGGCGCAACAGCATCTGTTG
CAACTCACAGTCTGGGGCATCAAGCAGCTCCAGGCAAGAATCCTGGCTGTGGAAAGATACCTAAAGGATC
AACAGCTCCTGGGGATTTGGGGTTGCTCTGGAAAACTCATTTGCACCACTGCTGTGCCTTGGAATGCTAG
TTGGAGTAATAAATCTCTGGAACAGATTTGGAATCACACGACCTGGATGGAGTGGGACAGAGAAATTAAC
AATTACACAAGCTTAATACACTCCTTAATTGAAGAATCGCAAAACCAGCAAGAAAAGAATGAACAAGAAT
TATTGGAATTAGATAAATGGGCAAGTTTGTGGAATTGGTTTAACATAACAAATTGGCTGTGGTATATAAA
ATTATTCATAATGATAGTAGGAGGCTTGGTAGGTTTAAGAATAGTTTTTGCTGTACTTTCTATAGTGAAT
AGAGTTAGGCAGGGATATTCACCATTATCGTTTCAGACCCACCTCCCAACCCCGAGGGGACCCGACAGGC
CCGAAGGAATAGAAGAAGAAGGTGGAGAGAGAGACAGAGACAGATCCATTCGATTAGTGAACGGATCTCG
ACGGTATCGGTTAACTTTTAAAAGAAAAGGGGGGATTGGGGGGTACAGTGCAGGGGAAAGAATAGTAGAC
ATAATAGCAACAGACATACAAACTAAAGAATTACAAAAACAAATTACAAAATTCAAAATTTTATCGATAA
GCTTGGGAGTTCCGCGTTACATAACTTACGGTAAATGGCCCGCCTGGCTGACCGCCCAACGACCCCCGCC
CATTGACGTCAATAATGACGTATGTTCCCATAGTAACGCCAATAGGGACTTTCCATTGACGTCAATGGGT
GGAGTATTTACGGTAAACTGCCCACTTGGCAGTACATCAAGTGTATCATATGCCAAGTACGCCCCCTATT
GACGTCAATGACGGTAAATGGCCCGCCTGGCATTATGCCCAGTACATGACCTTATGGGACTTTCCTACTT
GGCAGTACATCTACGTATTAGTCATCGCTATTACCATGGTGATGCGGTTTTGGCAGTACATCAATGGGCG
TGGATAGCGGTTTGACTCACGGGGATTTCCAAGTCTCCACCCCATTGACGTCAATGGGAGTTTGTTTTGG
CACCAAAATCAACGGGACTTTCCAAAATGTCGTAACAACTCCGCCCCATTGACGCAAATGGGCGGTAGGC
GTGTACGGTGGGAGGTCTATATAAGCAGAGCTCGTTTAGTGAACCGTCAGATCGCCTGGAGACGCCATCC
ACGCTGTTTTGACCTCCATAGAAGACACCGACTCTAGAGGATCCACCGGTCGCCACCATGGTGAGCAAGG
GCGAGGAGGATAACATGGCCATCATCAAGGAGTTCATGCGCTTCAAGGTGCACATGGAGGGCTCCGTGAA
CGGCCACGAGTTCGAGATCGAGGGCGAGGGCGAGGGCCGCCCCTACGAGGGCACCCAGACCGCCAAGCTG
AAGGTGACCAAGGGTGGCCCCCTGCCCTTCGCCTGGGACATCCTGTCCCCTCAGTTCATGTACGGCTCCA
AGGCCTACGTGAAGCACCCCGCCGACATCCCCGACTACTTGAAGCTGTCCTTCCCCGAGGGCTTCAAGTG
GGAGCGCGTGATGAACTTCGAGGACGGCGGCGTGGTGACCGTGACCCAGGACTCCTCCCTGCAGGACGGC
GAGTTCATCTACAAGGTGAAGCTGCGCGGCACCAACTTCCCCTCAGACGGCCCCGTAATGCAGAAGAAAA
CCATGGGCTGGGAGGCCTCCTCCGAGCGGATGTACCCCGAGGACGGCGCCCTGAAGGGCGAGATCAAGCA
GAGGCTGAAGCTGAAGGACGGCGGCCACTACGACGCTGAGGTCAAGACCACCTACAAGGCCAAGAAGCCC
GTGCAGCTGCCCGGCGCCTACAACGTCAACATCAAGTTGGACATCACCTCCCACAACGAGGACTACACCA
TCGTGGAACAGTACGAACGCGCCGAGGGCCGCCACTCCACCGGCGGCATGGACGAGCTGTACAAGGGATC
CGGCGCTACTAACTTCAGCCTGCTGAAGCAGGCTGGAGACGTGGAGGAGAACCCTGGACCTATGGAGAGC
CAAGAACCAACGGAATCTTCTCAGAATGGCAAACAGTATATCATTTCAGAGGAGTTAATTTCAGAAGGAA
AATGGGTCAAGCTTGAAAAAACAACGTACATGGATCCTACTGGTAAAACTAGAACTTGGGAATCAGTGAA
ACGTACAACCAGGAAAGAGCAGACTGCGGATGGTGTCGCGGTCATCCCCGTGCTGCAGAGAACACTTCAC
TATGAGTGTATCGTTCTGGTGAAACAGTTCCGACCACCAATGGGGGGCTACTGCATAGAGTTCCCTGCAG
GTCTCATAGATGATGGTGAAACCCCAGAAGCAGCTGCTCTCCGGGAGCTTGAAGAAGAAACTGGCTACAA
AGGGGACATTGCCGAATGTTCTCCAGCGGTCTGTATGGACCCAGGCTTGTCAAACTGTACTATACACATC
GTGACAGTCACCATTAACGGAGATGATGCCGAAAACGCAAGGACGAAGCCAAAGCCAGGGGATGGAGAGT
TTGTGGAAGTCATTTCTTTACCCAAGAATGACCTGCTGCAGAGACTTGATGCTCTGGTAGCTGAAGAACA
TCTCACAGTGGACGCCAGGGTCTATTCCTACGCTCTAGCGCTGAAACATGCAAATGCAAAGCCATTTGAA
GTGCCCTTCTTGAAATTTTAAAGCGGCCGCGTCGACAATCAACCTCTGGATTACAAAATTTGTGAAAGAT
TGACTGGTATTCTTAACTATGTTGCTCCTTTTACGCTATGTGGATACGCTGCTTTAATGCCTTTGTATCA
TGCTATTGCTTCCCGTATGGCTTTCATTTTCTCCTCCTTGTATAAATCCTGGTTGCTGTCTCTTTATGAG
GAGTTGTGGCCCGTTGTCAGGCAACGTGGCGTGGTGTGCACTGTGTTTGCTGACGCAACCCCCACTGGTT
GGGGCATTGCCACCACCTGTCAGCTCCTTTCCGGGACTTTCGCTTTCCCCCTCCCTATTGCCACGGCGGA
ACTCATCGCCGCCTGCCTTGCCCGCTGCTGGACAGGGGCTCGGCTGTTGGGCACTGACAATTCCGTGGTG
TTGTCGGGGAAGCTGACGTCCTTTCCATGGCTGCTCGCCTGTGTTGCCACCTGGATTCTGCGCGGGACGT
CCTTCTGCTACGTCCCTTCGGCCCTCAATCCAGCGGACCTTCCTTCCCGCGGCCTGCTGCCGGCTCTGCG
GCCTCTTCCGCGTCTTCGCCTTCGCCCTCAGACGAGTCGGATCTCCCTTTGGGCCGCCTCCCCGCCTGGA
ATTCTACCGGGTAGGGGAGGCGCTTTTCCCAAGGCAGTCTGGAGCATGCGCTTTAGCAGCCCCGCTGGGC
ACTTGGCGCTACACAAGTGGCCTCTGGCCTCGCACACATTCCACATCCACCGGTAGGCGCCAACCGGCTC
CGTTCTTTGGTGGCCCCTTCGCGCCACCTTCTACTCCTCCCCTAGTCAGGAAGTTCCCCCCCGCCCCGCA
GCTCGCGTCGTGCAGGACGTGACAAATGGAAGTAGCACGTCTCACTAGTCTCGTGCAGATGGACAGCACC
GCTGAGCAATGGAAGCGGGTAGGCCTTTGGGGCAGCGGCCAATAGCAGCTTTGCTCCTTCGCTTTCTGGG
CTCAGGGGCGGGCTCAGGGGCGGGGCGGGCGCCCGAAGGTCCTCCGGAGGCCCGGCATTCTGCACGCTTC
AAAAGCGCACGTCTGCCGCGCTGTTCTCCTCTTCCTCATCTCCGGGCCTTTCGACCTGCAGCCCAAGCTT
ACCATGACCGAGTACAAGCCCACGGTGCGCCTCGCCACCCGCGACGACGTCCCCAGGGCCGTACGCACCC
TCGCCGCCGCGTTCGCCGACTACCCCGCCACGCGCCACACCGTCGATCCGGACCGCCACATCGAGCGGGT
CACCGAGCTGCAAGAACTCTTCCTCACGCGCGTCGGGCTCGACATCGGCAAGGTGTGGGTCGCGGACGAC
GGCGCCGCGGTGGCGGTCTGGACCACGCCGGAGAGCGTCGAAGCGGGGGCGGTGTTCGCCGAGATCGGCC
CGCGCATGGCCGAGTTGAGCGGTTCCCGGCTGGCCGCGCAGCAACAGATGGAAGGCCTCCTGGCGCCGCA
CCGGCCCAAGGAGCCCGCGTGGTTCCTGGCCACCGTCGGCGTCTCGCCCGACCACCAGGGCAAGGGTCTG
GGCAGCGCCGTCGTGCTCCCCGGAGTGGAGGCGGCCGAGCGCGCCGGGGTGCCCGCCTTCCTGGAGACCT
CCGCGCCCCGCAACCTCCCCTTCTACGAGCGGCTCGGCTTCACCGTCACCGCCGACGTCGAGGTGCCCGA
AGGACCGCGCACCTGGTGCATGACCCGCAAGCCCGGTGCCTGACGCCCGCCCCACGACCCGCAGCGCCCG
ACCGAAAGGAGCGCACGACCCCATGCATCTCGAGGGCCCGGTACCTTTAAGACCAATGACTTACAAGGCA
GCTGTAGATCTTAGCCACTTTTTAAAAGAAAAGGGGGGACTGGAAGGGCTAGCTCACTCCCAACGAAGAC
AAGATCTGCTTTTTGCTTGTACTGGGTCTCTCTGGTTAGACCAGATCTGAGCCTGGGAGCTCTCTGGCTA
ACTAGGGAACCCACTGCTTAAGCCTCAATAAAGCTTGCCTTGAGTGCTTCAAGTAGTGTGTGCCCGTCTG
TTGTGTGACTCTGGTAACTAGAGATCCCTCAGACCCTTTTAGTCAGTGTGGAAAATCTCTAGCAGTAGTA
GTTCATGTCATCTTATTATTCAGTATTTATAACTTGCAAAGAAATGAATATCAGAGAGTGAGAGGAACTT
GTTTATTGCAGCTTATAATGGTTACAAATAAAGCAATAGCATCACAAATTTCACAAATAAAGCATTTTTT
TCACTGCATTCTAGTTGTGGTTTGTCCAAACTCATCAATGTATCTTATCATGTCTGGCTCTAGCTATCCC
GCCCCTAACTCCGCCCATCCCGCCCCTAACTCCGCCCAGTTCCGCCCATTCTCCGCCCCATGGCTGACTA
ATTTTTTTTATTTATGCAGAGGCCGAGGCCGCCTCGGCCTCTGAGCTATTCCAGAAGTAGTGAGGAGGCT
TTTTTGGAGGCCTAGGGACGTACCCAATTCGCCCTATAGTGAGTCGTATTACGCGCGCTCACTGGCCGTC
GTTTTACAACGTCGTGACTGGGAAAACCCTGGCGTTACCCAACTTAATCGCCTTGCAGCACATCCCCCTT
TCGCCAGCTGGCGTAATAGCGAAGAGGCCCGCACCGATCGCCCTTCCCAACAGTTGCGCAGCCTGAATGG
CGAATGGG
